>Addgene plasmid #163241 | I4G7M6 | depositor full sequence | sequence record 316355 | Full Sequence
CACCACCACCACCACCACTGAGATCCGGCTGCTAACAAAGCCCGAAAGGAAGCTGAGTTGGCTGCTGCCA
CCGCTGAGCAATAACTAGCATAACCCCTTGGGGCCTCTAAACGGGTCTTGAGGGGTTTTTTGCTGAAAGG
AGGAACTATATCCGGATTGGCGAATGGG
[124 nt withheld, positions 169-292]
C
[91 nt withheld, positions 294-384]
A
[49 nt withheld, positions 386-434]
CCTTTGACGTTGGAGTCCACGTTCTTT
[37 nt withheld, positions 462-498]
ACCCTATCTCGGTCTATTCTTTTGATTTATAAGGGATTTTGCCGATTTCGGCCTATTGGTTAAAAAATGA
GCTGATTTAACAAAAATTTAACGCGAATTTTAACAAAATATTAACGTTTACAATTTCAGGTGGCACTTTT
CGGGGAAATGTGCGCGGAACCCCTATTTGTTTATTTTTCTAAATACATTCAAATATGTATCCGCTCATGA
GACAATAACCCTGATAAATGCTTCAATAATATTGAAAAAGGAAGAGTATGAGTATTCAACATTTCCGTGT
CGCCCTTATTCCCTTTTTTGCGGCATTTTGCCTTCCTGTTTTTGCTCACCCAGAAACGCTGGTGAAAGTA
AAAGATGCTGAAGATCAGTTGGGTGCACGAGTGGGTTACATCGAACTGGATCTCAACAGCGGTAAGATCC
TTGAGAGTTTTCGCCCCGAAGAACGTTTTCCAATGATGAGCACTTTTAAAGTTCTGCTATGTGGCGCGGT
ATTATCCCGTATTGACGCCGGGCAAGAGCAACTCGGTCGCCGCATACACTATTCTCAGAATGACTTGGTT
GAGTACTCACCAGTCACAGAAAAGCATCTTACGGATGGCATGACAGTAAGAGAATTATGCAGTGCTGCCA
TAACCATGAGTGATAACACTGCGGCCAACTTACTTCTGACAACGATCGGAGGACCGAAGGAGCTAACCGC
TTTTTTGCACAACATGGGGGATCATGTAACTCGCCTTGATCGTTGGGAACCGGAGCTGAATGAAGCCATA
CCAAACGACGAGCGTGACACCACGATGCCTGCAGCAATGGCAACAACGTTGCGCAAACTATTAACTGGCG
AACTACTTACTCTAGCTTCCCGGCAACAATTAATAGACTGGATGGAGGCGGATAAAGTTGCAGGACCACT
TCTGCGCTCGGCCCTTCCGGCTGGCTGGTTTATTGCTGATAAATCTGGAGCCGGTGAGCGTGGGTCTCGC
GGTATCATTGCAGCACTGGGGCCAGATGGTAAGCCCTCCCGTATCGTAGTTATCTACACGACGGGGAGTC
AGGCAACTATGGATGAACGAAATAGACAGATCGCTGAGATAGGTGCCTCACTGATTAAGCATTGGTAACT
GTCAGACCAAGTTTACTCATATATACTTTAGATTGATTTAAAACTTCATTTTTAATTTAAAAGGATCTAG
GTGAAGATCCTTTTTGATAATCTCATGACCAAAATCCCTTAACGTGAGTTTTCGTTCCACTGAGCGTCAG
ACCCCGTAGAAAAGATCAAAGGATCTTCTTGAGATCCTTTTTTTCTGCGCGTAATCTGCTGCTTGCAAAC
AAAAAAACCACCGCTACCAGCGGTGGTTTGTTTGCCGGATCAAGAGCTACCAACTCTTTTTCCGAAGGTA
ACTGGCTTCAGCAGAGCGCAGATACCAAATACTGTCCTTCTAGTGTAGCCGTAGTTAGGCCACCACTTCA
AGAACTCTGTAGCACCGCCTACATACCTCGCTCTGCTAATCCTGTTACCAGTGGCTGCTGCCAGTGGCGA
TAAGTCGTGTCTTACCGGGTTGGACTCAAGACGATAGTTACCGGATAAGGCGCAGCGGTCGGGCTGAACG
GGGGGTTCGTGCACACAGCCCAGCTTGGAGCGAACGACCTACACCGAACTGAGATACCTACAGCGTGAGC
TATGAGAAAGCGCCACGCTTCCCGAAGGGAGAAAGGCGGACAGGTATCCGGTAAGCGGCAGGGTCGGAAC
AGGAGAGCGCACGAGGGAGCTTCCAGGGGGAAACGCCTGGTATCTTTATAGTCCTGTCGGGTTTCGCCAC
CTCTGACTTGAGCGTCGATTTTTGTGATGCTCGTCAGGGGGGCGGAGCCTATGGAAAAACGCCAGCAACG
CGGCCTTTTTACGGTTCCTGGCCTTTTGCTGGCCTTTTGCTCACATGTTCTTTCCTGCGTTATCCCCTGA
TTCTGTGGATAACCGTATTACCGCCTTTGAGTGAGCTGATACCGCTCGCCGCAGCCGAACGACCGAGCGC
AGCGAGTCAGTGAGCGAGGAAGCGGAAGAGCGCCTGATGCGGTATTTTCTCCTTACGCATCTGTGCGGTA
TTTCACACCGCATATATGGTGCACTCTCAGTACAATCTGCTCTGATGCCGCATAGTTAAGCCAGTATACA
CTCCGCTATCGCTACGTGACTGGGTCATGGCTGCGCCCCGACACCCGCCAACACCCGCTGACGCGCCCTG
ACGGGCTTGTCTGCTCCCGGCATCCGCTTACAGACAAGCTGTGACCGTCTCCGGGAGCTGCATGTGTCAG
AGGTTTTCACCGTCATCACCGAAACGCGCGAGGCAGCTGCGGTAAAGCTCATCAGCGTGGTCGTGAAGCG
ATTCACAGATGTCTGCCTGTTCATCCGCGTCCAGCTCGTTGAGTTTCTCCAGAAGCGTTAATGTCTGGCT
TCTGATAAAGCGGGCCATGTTAAGGGCGGTTTTTTCCTGTTTGGTCACTGATGCCTCCGTGTAAGGGGGA
TTTCTGTTCATGGGGGTAATGATACCGATGAAACGAGAGAGGATGCTCACGATACGGGTTACTGATGATG
AACATGCCCGGTTACTGGAACGTTGTGAGGGTAAACAACTGGCGGTATGGATGCGGCGGGACCAGAGAAA
AATCACTCAGGGTCAATGCCAGCGCTTCGTTAATACAGATGTAGGTGTTCCACAGGGTAGCCAGCAGCAT
CCTGCGATGCAGATCCGGAACATAATGGTGCAGGGCGCTGACTTCCGCGTTTCCAGACTTTACGAAACAC
GGAAACCGAAGACCATTCATGTTGTTGCTCAGGTCGCAGACGTTTTGCAGCAGCAGTCGCTTCACGTTCG
CTCGCGTATCGGTGATTCATTCTGCTAACCAGTAAGGCAACCCCGCCAGCCTAGCCGGGTCCTCAACGAC
AGGAGCACGATCATGCGCACCCGTGGGGCCGCCATGCCGGCGATAATGGCCTGCTTCTCGCCGAAACGTT
TGGTGGCGGGACCAGTGACGAAGGCTTGAGCGAGGGCGTGCAAGATTCCGAATACCGCAAGCGACAGGCC
GATCATCGTCGCGCTCCAGCGAAAGCGGTCCTCGCCGAAAATGACCCAGAGCGCTGCCGGCACCTGTCCT
ACGAGTTGCATGATAAAGAAGACAGTCATAAGTGCGGCGACGATAGTCATGCCCCGCGCCCACCGGAAGG
AGCTGACTGGGTTGAAGGCTCTCAAGGGCATCGGTCGAGATCCCGGTGCCTAATGAGTGAGCTAACTTAC
ATTAATTGCGTTGCGCTCACTGCCCGCTTTCCAGTCGGGAAACCTGTCGTGCCAGCTGCATTAATGAATC
GGCCAACGCGCGGGGAGAGGCGGTTTGCGTATTGGGCGCCAGGGTGGTTTTTCTTTTCACCAGTGAGACG
GGCAACAGCTGATTGCCCTTCACCGCCTGGCCCTGAGAGAGTTGCAGCAAGCGGTCCACGCTGGTTTGCC
CCAGCAGGCGAAAATCCTGTTTGATGGTGGTTAACGGCGGGATATAACATGAGCTGTCTTCGGTATCGTC
GTATCCCACTACCGAGATATCCGCACCAACGCGCAGCCCGGACTCGGTAATGGCGCGCATTGCGCCCAGC
GCCATCTGATCGTTGGCAACCAGCATCGCAGTGGGAACGATGCCCTCATTCAGCATTTGCATGGTTTGTT
GAAAACCGGACATGGCACTCCAGTCGCCTTCCCGTTCCGCTATCGGCTGAATTTGATTGCGAGTGAGATA
TTTATGCCAGCCAGCCAGACGCAGACGCGCCGAGACAGAACTTAATGGGCCCGCTAACAGCGCGATTTGC
TGGTGACCCAATGCGACCAGATGCTCCACGCCCAGTCGCGTACCGTCTTCATGGGAGAAAATAATACTGT
TGATGGGTGTCTGGTCAGAGACATCAAGAAATAACGCCGGAACATTAGTGCAGGCAGCTTCCACAGCAAT
GGCATCCTGGTCATCCAGCGGATAGTTAATGATCAGCCCACTGACGCGTTGCGCGAGAAGATTGTGCACC
GCCGCTTTACAGGCTTCGACGCCGCTTCGTTCTACCATCGACACCACCACGCTGGCACCCAGTTGATCGG
CGCGAGATTTAATCGCCGCGACAATTTGCGACGGCGCGTGCAGGGCCAGACTGGAGGTGGCAACGCCAAT
CAGCAACGACTGTTTGCCCGCCAGTTGTTGTGCCACGCGGTTGGGAATGTAATTCAGCTCCGCCATCGCC
GCTTCCACTTTTTCCCGCGTTTTCGCAGAAACGTGGCTGGCCTGGTTCACCACGCGGGAAACGGTCTGAT
AAGAGACACCGGCATACTCTGCGACATCGTATAACGTTACTGGTTTCACATTCACCACCCTGAATTGACT
CTCTTCCGGGCGCTATCATGCCATACCGCGAAAGGTTTTGCGCCATTCGATGGTGTCCGGGATCTCGACG
CTCTCCCTTATGCGACTCCTGCATTAGGAAGCAGCCCAGTAGTAGGTTGAGGCCGTTGAGCACCGCCGCC
GCAAGGAATGGTGCATGCAAGGAGATGGCGCCCAACAGTCCCCCGGCCACGGGGCCTGCCACCATACCCA
CGCCGAAACAAGCGCTCATGAGCCCGAAGTGGCGAGCCCGATCTTCCCCATCGGTGATGTCGGCGATATA
GGCGCCAGCAACCGCACCTGTGGCGCCGGTGATGCCGGCCACGATGCGTCCGGCGTAGAGGATCGAGATC
TCGATCCCGCGAAATTAATACGACTCACTATAGGGGAATTGTGAGCGGATAACAATTCCCCTCTAGAAAT
AATTTTGTTTAACTTTAAGAAGGAGATATACATATGCTGTTAAAGAACCCACCGAAAATTTCCCCCAACC
TAATTAAGCAACTGGAAACAATACTGGGAAAGGATGGAGTCATCAGAAGAAAAGACGAGCTATTAACGTA
CGAGTGCGACGGTATCACGGGCTATAGACAAAGGCCTGCACTAGTTGTTTTGCCTCGAAGCACTGCTGAG
ATCGCCGCTGTGGTTAAGTTGTGTCATGACAATGAGATTGCATGGGTAGCTCGTGGAGCTGGTACTGGAT
TGTCTGGTGGAGCCTTGCCTTTGGAAGAAGGTATTCTAATAGTGACTGCTCGTATGAACCAAATTCTACG
TGTTGATTTGGACAACCAAAGAGTTGTCGTCCAACCCGGTGTCATCAATAATTGGGTGACACAGGCAGTT
TCTGGAGCTGGATTCTATTATGCCCCCGACCCATCTTCACAAATTATCTGCTCAATTGGTGGTAATGTCG
CAGAGAATTCGGGTGGAGTGCACTGCCTGAAATACGGAGTTACTACTAACCATGTCATGGGATTAAAGAT
TGTTCTCCCAGATGGTAGTATTATTGACGTCGGTGGTACGGTTCCTGAACAGCCGGGTTATGACTTGACT
GGCCTATTTGTTGGATCAGAGGGTACCCTTGGTATTGCTACCGAAATCACATTGCGTATCCTGAAAACTC
CGGAAAGCATCTGTGTTCTTCTGGCTGACTTCACTTCAATAGAAGCCGCTGGTCAGGCTGTTGCAGACAT
AATCAAAAGCGGGATGATCCCAGCCGGGATGGAAATAATGGACAATTTGTCCATTAATGCCGTAGAAGAT
GTCGTCGCTACAGGATGTTACCCAAGGGACGCTGAATCTGTCTTATTGGTTGAATTAGACGGATTAGGAG
TCGAGGTTTCTGGAAACAAACATAGGGTAGCTGAAATCTGTCGTCAGAACGGTGCACGTAATATAACCAC
CGCTAACGATGCTGAGACGAGGCTTAAACTTTGGAAAGGAAGAAAAGCCGCTTTTGCTGCAGCCGGTAAG
ATTTCCCCAAACTACTTCGTGCAGGATGGCGTCATTCCAAGAACACAGTTAGTTTCTGTATTGCAGGAGA
TTAAGGCATTGTCAGAGAAATACGGATATAAGATCGCAAACGTCTTCCACGCCGGTGACGGCAACTTGCA
TCCACTAATCCTGTATGATAACAGAGTCGAAGGGGCTTGGGAAGAAGTAGAGGAACTTGGTGGAGAGATC
CTGAAGCTTTGTGTAAGGGTTGGTGGTTCACTAAGCGGTGAGCATGGCATCGGAATCGACAAGAATTGCT
ACATGCCAGCAATGTTTAACGAAATTGATTTGGAGACTATGGGTTACGTTCGAGATTGCTTTAACCCTAA
AGGTTTAGCTAACCCTGGTAAACTCTTCCCAACCCCAAGATCCTGTGGCGAAGCTGCTAACGCAAAGATC
CAAGGTTTTGCTGGAGTCGATGTTTTCGCAGCAGCCCTAGAACACCACCATCAC
Features (pLannotate 1.2.2; 19 found; start..end, strand, type, name):
     28..77      +  CDS            SET1 (fragment): solubility-enhancement tag derived from T7 phage gene 10B
     85..132     +  terminator     T7 terminator: transcription terminator for bacteriophage T7 RNA polymerase
    169..624     +  rep_origin     f1 ori (sequence partly withheld): f1 bacteriophage origin of replication; arrow indicates direction of (+) strand synthesis
    651..755     +  promoter       AmpR promoter: bla
    756..1616    +  CDS            AmpR: β-lactamase; bla; confers resistance to ampicillin, carbenicillin, and related antibiotics
   1787..2375    +  rep_origin     ori: high-copy-number ColE1/pMB1/pBR322/pUC origin of replication
   2561..2703    -  misc_feature   bom: basis of mobility region from pBR322
   2805..2996    -  CDS            rop: Rop protein, which maintains plasmids at low copy number; rop
   3013..3393    +  CDS            YPB1_ECOLX: Protein predicted: Swiss-Prot protein existence level 4. From Escherichia coli.
   3465..3756    -  CDS            TcR (fragment): tetracycline efflux protein; tet; confers resistance to tetracycline
   3771..3792    -  protein_bind   CAP binding site: CAP binding activates transcription in the presence of cAMP. E. coli catabolite activator protein
   3805..4887    -  CDS            lacI: lac repressor; lacI; The lac repressor binds to the lac operator to inhibit transcription in E. coli. This inhibition can be relieved by adding lactose or isopropyl-β-D-thiogalactopyranoside (IPTG).
   4888..4965    -  promoter       lacI promoter: lacI
   4973..5252    -  CDS            TcR (fragment): tetracycline efflux protein; tet; confers resistance to tetracycline
   5274..5292    +  promoter       T7 promoter: promoter for bacteriophage T7 RNA polymerase
   5293..5317    +  protein_bind   lac operator: The lac repressor binds to the lac operator to inhibit transcription in E. coli. This inhibition can be relieved by adding lactose or isopropyl-β-D-thiogalactopyranoside (IPTG). lac repressor encoded by lacI
   5332..5354    +  RBS            RBS: efficient ribosome binding site from bacteriophage T7 gene 10 (Olins and Rangwala, 1989)
   5437..6780    +  CDS            glcD (fragment): GLCD_ECOLI - Also known as gox, yghM. Experimental evidence at protein level: Swiss-Prot protein existence level 1. Component of a complex that catalyzes the oxidation of glycolate to glyoxylate (PubMed:4557653, PubMed:8606183). Is required for E.coli to grow on glycolate as a sole source of carbon (PubMed:8606183). Is also able to oxidize D-lactate ((R)-lactate) with a similar rate (PubMed:4557653). Does not link directly to O(2), and 2,6-dichloroindophenol (DCIP) and phenazine methosulfate (PMS) can act as artificial electron acceptors in vitro, but the physiological molecule that functions
   6841..15      +  CDS            9xHis (across the origin): 9xHis affinity tag
