[The description below was written by a language model from this plasmid's Addgene catalogue record and pLannotate feature annotations shown in this document.]
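Description:
I4G7M6 is a bacterial expression plasmid built on the pET21a(+) backbone for inducible production of a Microcystis aeruginosa protein, a putative flavoprotein oxidoreductase; the construct and insert are both named after its UniProt identifier. The 6,852-nt depositor sequence carries the usual pET maintenance elements: a ColE1/pMB1-type origin with the adjacent bom and rop regions, an f1 phage origin, and a β-lactamase gene under its own promoter for ampicillin selection. The catalogue lists it as high copy, although a rop gene, which normally moderates copy number, is annotated. Short tetracycline-resistance fragments flanking the lacI cassette are non-functional pBR322 remnants.

The expression cassette consists of a T7 promoter followed directly by a lac operator and the T7 gene 10 ribosome binding site, with a T7 terminator downstream. The plasmid-borne lacI gene supplies repressor, so transcription is held off until IPTG or lactose is added, and it requires a host that provides T7 RNA polymerase. The annotation software matched the open reading frame to E. coli glcD, the glycolate oxidase subunit. This is a homology-based hit rather than the insert's identity, but it fits a flavin-dependent oxidoreductase. The record lists an N-terminal T7 tag and a C-terminal 10xHis tag. The feature table shows a 9xHis annotation spanning the sequence origin just after the insert, which supports a C-terminal polyhistidine tag for affinity purification, but it does not annotate the T7 tag separately. A short fragment labelled as a T7 gene 10B-derived solubility tag lies between the His tag and the terminator and is probably an incidental match. According to the associated publication title, the plasmid comes from a study that tested functional annotations in the EC 1.1.3.15 enzyme class, so its likely use is recombinant expression and purification for activity assays.
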