Addgene plasmid #163241: I4G7M6
Purpose: Inducible expression of UniProt identifier I4G7M6
Depositing lab: Martin Engqvist. Depositing organization: Chalmers University of Technology. Publication: Experimental and computational investigation of enzyme functional annotations uncovers misannotation in the EC 1.1.3.15 enzyme class. Rembeza E, Engqvist MKM. PLoS Comput Biol. 2021 Sep 23;17(9):e1009446. doi: 10.1371/journal.pcbi.1009446. eCollection 2021 Sep. PubMed 34555022.
Backbone
  Vector backbone: pET21a(+)
  Vector type: Bacterial Expression
Growth in bacteria
  Bacterial resistance: Ampicillin, 100 μg/mL
  Growth temperature: 37°C
  Growth strain: DH5alpha
  Copy number: High Copy
Gene/Insert
  Gene/Insert name: I4G7M6 (alt name: flavoprotein oxidoreductase)
  Species: Microcystis aeruginosa
  Promoter: T7
  Tag / fusion protein: T7 (N terminal on backbone); 10xHis (C terminal on backbone)
  Cloning method: Unknown
  Sequencing primers: 5′ T7; 3′ T7-term
Terms and licenses: Academic/Nonprofit Terms; Industry Terms: Not Available to Industry
Depositor comments: Insert name is a UniProt identifier
How to cite: I4G7M6 was a gift from Martin Engqvist (Addgene plasmid # 163241 ; http://n2t.net/addgene:163241 ; RRID:Addgene_163241)
