>Addgene plasmid #163241 | I4G7M6 | depositor partial sequence | sequence record 316356 | insert gene sequence
ATGCTGTTAAAGAACCCACCGAAAATTTCCCCCAACCTAATTAAGCAACTGGAAACAATACTGGGAAAGG
ATGGAGTCATCAGAAGAAAAGACGAGCTATTAACGTACGAGTGCGACGGTATCACGGGCTATAGACAAAG
GCCTGCACTAGTTGTTTTGCCTCGAAGCACTGCTGAGATCGCCGCTGTGGTTAAGTTGTGTCATGACAAT
GAGATTGCATGGGTAGCTCGTGGAGCTGGTACTGGATTGTCTGGTGGAGCCTTGCCTTTGGAAGAAGGTA
TTCTAATAGTGACTGCTCGTATGAACCAAATTCTACGTGTTGATTTGGACAACCAAAGAGTTGTCGTCCA
ACCCGGTGTCATCAATAATTGGGTGACACAGGCAGTTTCTGGAGCTGGATTCTATTATGCCCCCGACCCA
TCTTCACAAATTATCTGCTCAATTGGTGGTAATGTCGCAGAGAATTCGGGTGGAGTGCACTGCCTGAAAT
ACGGAGTTACTACTAACCATGTCATGGGATTAAAGATTGTTCTCCCAGATGGTAGTATTATTGACGTCGG
TGGTACGGTTCCTGAACAGCCGGGTTATGACTTGACTGGCCTATTTGTTGGATCAGAGGGTACCCTTGGT
ATTGCTACCGAAATCACATTGCGTATCCTGAAAACTCCGGAAAGCATCTGTGTTCTTCTGGCTGACTTCA
CTTCAATAGAAGCCGCTGGTCAGGCTGTTGCAGACATAATCAAAAGCGGGATGATCCCAGCCGGGATGGA
AATAATGGACAATTTGTCCATTAATGCCGTAGAAGATGTCGTCGCTACAGGATGTTACCCAAGGGACGCT
GAATCTGTCTTATTGGTTGAATTAGACGGATTAGGAGTCGAGGTTTCTGGAAACAAACATAGGGTAGCTG
AAATCTGTCGTCAGAACGGTGCACGTAATATAACCACCGCTAACGATGCTGAGACGAGGCTTAAACTTTG
GAAAGGAAGAAAAGCCGCTTTTGCTGCAGCCGGTAAGATTTCCCCAAACTACTTCGTGCAGGATGGCGTC
ATTCCAAGAACACAGTTAGTTTCTGTATTGCAGGAGATTAAGGCATTGTCAGAGAAATACGGATATAAGA
TCGCAAACGTCTTCCACGCCGGTGACGGCAACTTGCATCCACTAATCCTGTATGATAACAGAGTCGAAGG
GGCTTGGGAAGAAGTAGAGGAACTTGGTGGAGAGATCCTGAAGCTTTGTGTAAGGGTTGGTGGTTCACTA
AGCGGTGAGCATGGCATCGGAATCGACAAGAATTGCTACATGCCAGCAATGTTTAACGAAATTGATTTGG
AGACTATGGGTTACGTTCGAGATTGCTTTAACCCTAAAGGTTTAGCTAACCCTGGTAAACTCTTCCCAAC
CCCAAGATCCTGTGGCGAAGCTGCTAACGCAAAGATCCAAGGTTTTGCTGGAGTCGATGTTTTCGCAGCA
GCCCTAGAACACCACCATCAC
